Addgene plasmid #228314: pMT1375
Purpose: Constitutive expression of mutant rTetTA
Depositing lab: Jun Ishii. Publication: Designing strong inducible synthetic promoters in yeasts. Tominaga M, Shima Y, Nozaki K, Ito Y, Someda M, Shoya Y, Hashii N, Obata C, Matsumoto-Kitano M, Suematsu K, Matsukawa T, Hosoya K, Hashiba N, Kondo A, Ishii J. Nat Commun. 2024 Dec 19;15(1):10653. doi: 10.1038/s41467-024-54865-z. PubMed 39702268.
Backbone
  Vector backbone: pUC19
  Vector type: Yeast Expression, Synthetic Biology
  Selectable markers: Neomycin (select with G418)
Growth in bacteria
  Bacterial resistance: Ampicillin, 100 μg/mL
  Growth temperature: 37°C
  Growth strain: DH5alpha
  Copy number: High Copy
Gene/Insert
  Gene/Insert name: rtetTA mutant
  Species: Synthetic; Escherichia coli
  Mutation: K8N
  Promoter: KpGAPDH promoter
  Tag / fusion protein: Three copies of VP16 (VP48) (C terminal on insert)
  Cloning method: Ligation Independent Cloning
Terms and licenses: Academic/Nonprofit Terms; Industry Terms: Not Available to Industry
How to cite: pMT1375 was a gift from Jun Ishii (Addgene plasmid # 228314 ; http://n2t.net/addgene:228314 ; RRID:Addgene_228314)
