[The description below was written by a language model from this plasmid's Addgene catalogue record and pLannotate feature annotations shown in this document.]
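Description:
pMT1375 is a yeast expression and synthetic-biology plasmid of about 6.1 kb built on the pUC19 backbone. In E. coli it is propagated at high copy through the ColE1/pUC-type origin and selected with ampicillin via the β-lactamase gene and its native promoter. Remnants of the pUC19 lac region (CAP site, lac promoter and operator, lacZα fragment) flank the inserted cassettes. For selection in yeast, the plasmid carries a neo (nptII) aminoglycoside phosphotransferase gene that confers G418 resistance. The promoter and terminator driving this marker are not clearly identified in the feature table. No yeast replication origin is annotated, and the record does not state whether the plasmid is maintained by genomic integration.

The payload is a mutant reverse tetracycline-controlled transactivator (rTetTA) carrying a K8N substitution. It is fused at its C terminus to VP48, three tandem copies of the minimal activation domain of herpes simplex virus VP16. The annotation matches this coding region to rtTA3, consistent with a reverse TetR DNA-binding moiety that binds tet operator sequences and activates Tet-responsive promoters when doxycycline is present. Expression is driven by the glyceraldehyde-3-phosphate dehydrogenase (GAP) promoter of Komagataella phaffii (Pichia pastoris), a strong constitutive promoter, so the transactivator is produced continuously. Target gene output then depends on addition of the inducer. Several short fragment hits between the two cassettes (trpB, ADH1 promoter, Tn7L) are probably incidental annotation matches rather than functional parts.

The plasmid supplies the regulator component of a doxycycline-inducible system and was developed in work on designing strong inducible synthetic promoters in yeasts.
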