Features (pLannotate 1.2.2; 17 found; start..end, strand, type, name):
     96..200     +  promoter       AmpR promoter: bla
    201..1061    +  CDS            AmpR: β-lactamase; bla; confers resistance to ampicillin, carbenicillin, and related antibiotics
   1232..1820    +  rep_origin     ori: high-copy-number ColE1/pMB1/pBR322/pUC origin of replication
   2003..2095    +  CDS            lacI (fragment): lac repressor; lacI; The lac repressor binds to the lac operator to inhibit transcription in E. coli. This inhibition can be relieved by adding lactose or isopropyl-β-D-thiogalactopyranoside (IPTG).
   2108..2129    +  protein_bind   CAP binding site: CAP binding activates transcription in the presence of cAMP. E. coli catabolite activator protein
   2144..2174    +  promoter       lac promoter: promoter for the E. coli lac operon
   2182..2198    +  protein_bind   lac operator: The lac repressor binds to the lac operator to inhibit transcription in E. coli. This inhibition can be relieved by adding lactose or isopropyl-β-D-thiogalactopyranoside (IPTG). lac repressor encoded by lacI
   2256..2732    +  promoter       GAP promoter: promoter for Pichia pastoris glyceraldehyde-3-phosphate dehydrogenase
   2756..3453    +  CDS            rtTA3 (fragment): reverse tetracycline transactivator 3 activates expression from Tet-responsive promoters in the presence of doxycycline
   3383..3493    +  CDS            VP48: 3 tandem repeats of the minimal activation domain of herpes simplex virus VP16 (Cheng et al., 2013)
   3815..4012    -  CDS            trpB (fragment): TRPB_BACAN - Experimental evidence at protein level: Swiss-Prot protein existence level 1. The beta subunit is responsible for the synthesis of L- tryptophan from indole and L-serine. From Bacillus anthracis.
   4035..4052    -  promoter       ADH1 promoter (fragment): S. cerevisiae ADH1; promoter for alcohol dehydrogenase 1
   4113..4129    +  mobile_element Tn7L (fragment): mini-Tn7 element (left end of the Tn7 transposon) Tn7
   4646..5437    -  CDS            neo: KKA2_KLEPN - Also known as kan, nptII. Experimental evidence at protein level: Swiss-Prot protein existence level 1. Resistance to kanamycin, neomycin, paromomycin, ribostamycin, butirosin and gentamicin B. From Klebsiella pneumoniae.
   5726..5883    +  CDS            lacZα (fragment): LacZα fragment of β-galactosidase; lacZ fragment
   5889..5988    -  misc_feature   bom (fragment): basis of mobility region from pBR322
   6090..1       -  CDS            rop (fragment) (across the origin): Rop protein, which maintains plasmids at low copy number; rop
>Addgene plasmid #228314 | pMT1375 | addgene full sequence | sequence record 457104 | Addgene NGS Result
GACGAAAGGGCCTCGTGATACGCCTATTTTTATAGGTTAATGTCATGATAATAATGGTTTCTTAGACGTC
AGGTGGCACTTTTCGGGGAAATGTGCGCGGAACCCCTATTTGTTTATTTTTCTAAATACATTCAAATATG
TATCCGCTCATGAGACAATAACCCTGATAAATGCTTCAATAATATTGAAAAAGGAAGAGTATGAGTATTC
AACATTTCCGTGTCGCCCTTATTCCCTTTTTTGCGGCATTTTGCCTTCCTGTTTTTGCTCACCCAGAAAC
GCTGGTGAAAGTAAAAGATGCTGAAGATCAGTTGGGTGCACGAGTGGGTTACATCGAACTGGATCTCAAC
AGCGGTAAGATCCTTGAGAGTTTTCGCCCCGAAGAACGTTTTCCAATGATGAGCACTTTTAAAGTTCTGC
TATGTGGCGCGGTATTATCCCGTATTGACGCCGGGCAAGAGCAACTCGGTCGCCGCATACACTATTCTCA
GAATGACTTGGTTGAGTACTCACCAGTCACAGAAAAGCATCTTACGGATGGCATGACAGTAAGAGAATTA
TGCAGTGCTGCCATAACCATGAGTGATAACACTGCGGCCAACTTACTTCTGACAACGATCGGAGGACCGA
AGGAGCTAACCGCTTTTTTGCACAACATGGGGGATCATGTAACTCGCCTTGATCGTTGGGAACCGGAGCT
GAATGAAGCCATACCAAACGACGAGCGTGACACCACGATGCCTGTAGCAATGGCAACAACGTTGCGCAAA
CTATTAACTGGCGAACTACTTACTCTAGCTTCCCGGCAACAATTAATAGACTGGATGGAGGCGGATAAAG
TTGCAGGACCACTTCTGCGCTCGGCCCTTCCGGCTGGCTGGTTTATTGCTGATAAATCTGGAGCCGGTGA
GCGTGGGTCTCGCGGTATCATTGCAGCACTGGGGCCAGATGGTAAGCCCTCCCGTATCGTAGTTATCTAC
ACGACGGGGAGTCAGGCAACTATGGATGAACGAAATAGACAGATCGCTGAGATAGGTGCCTCACTGATTA
AGCATTGGTAACTGTCAGACCAAGTTTACTCATATATACTTTAGATTGATTTAAAACTTCATTTTTAATT
TAAAAGGATCTAGGTGAAGATCCTTTTTGATAATCTCATGACCAAAATCCCTTAACGTGAGTTTTCGTTC
CACTGAGCGTCAGACCCCGTAGAAAAGATCAAAGGATCTTCTTGAGATCCTTTTTTTCTGCGCGTAATCT
GCTGCTTGCAAACAAAAAAACCACCGCTACCAGCGGTGGTTTGTTTGCCGGATCAAGAGCTACCAACTCT
TTTTCCGAAGGTAACTGGCTTCAGCAGAGCGCAGATACCAAATACTGTTCTTCTAGTGTAGCCGTAGTTA
GGCCACCACTTCAAGAACTCTGTAGCACCGCCTACATACCTCGCTCTGCTAATCCTGTTACCAGTGGCTG
CTGCCAGTGGCGATAAGTCGTGTCTTACCGGGTTGGACTCAAGACGATAGTTACCGGATAAGGCGCAGCG
GTCGGGCTGAACGGGGGGTTCGTGCACACAGCCCAGCTTGGAGCGAACGACCTACACCGAACTGAGATAC
CTACAGCGTGAGCTATGAGAAAGCGCCACGCTTCCCGAAGGGAGAAAGGCGGACAGGTATCCGGTAAGCG
GCAGGGTCGGAACAGGAGAGCGCACGAGGGAGCTTCCAGGGGGAAACGCCTGGTATCTTTATAGTCCTGT
CGGGTTTCGCCACCTCTGACTTGAGCGTCGATTTTTGTGATGCTCGTCAGGGGGGCGGAGCCTATGGAAA
AACGCCAGCAACGCGGCCTTTTTACGGTTCCTGGCCTTTTGCTGGCCTTTTGCTCACATGTTCTTTCCTG
CGTTATCCCCTGATTCTGTGGATAACCGTATTACCGCCTTTGAGTGAGCTGATACCGCTCGCCGCAGCCG
AACGACCGAGCGCAGCGAGTCAGTGAGCGAGGAAGCGGAAGAGCGCCCAATACGCAAACCGCCTCTCCCC
GCGCGTTGGCCGATTCATTAATGCAGCTGGCACGACAGGTTTCCCGACTGGAAAGCGGGCAGTGAGCGCA
ACGCAATTAATGTGAGTTAGCTCACTCATTAGGCACCCCAGGCTTTACACTTTATGCTTCCGGCTCGTAT
GTTGTGTGGAATTGTGAGCGGATAACAATTTCACACAGGAAACAGCTATGACCATGATTACGCCAAGCTT
GCGGCCGCGGATCCTTTTTTGTAGAAATGTCTTGGTGTCCTCGTCCAATCAGGTAGCCATCTCTGAAATA
TCTGGCTCCGTTGCAACTCCGAACGACCTGCTGGCAACGTAAAATTCTCCGGGGTAAAACTTAAATGTGG
AGTAATGGAACCAGAAACGTCTCTTCCCTTCTCTCTCCTTCCACCGCCCGTTACCGTCCCTAGGAAATTT
TACTCTGCTGGAGAGCTTCTTCTACGGCCCCCTTGCAGCAATGCTCTTCCCAGCATTACGTTGCGGGTAA
AACGGAGGTCGTGTACCCGACCTAGCAGCCCAGGGATGGAAAAGTCCCGGCCGTCGCTGGCAATAATAGC
GGGCGGACGCATGTCATGAGATTATTGGAAACCACCAGAATCGAATATAAAAGGCGAACACCTTTCCCAA
TTTTGGTTTCTCCTGACCCAAAGACTTTAAATTTAATTTATTTGTCCCTATTTCAATCAATTGAACAACT
ATCAAAACACAACTAGTGCGTCGACATGTCTAGACTGGACAAGAGCAATGTCATAAACGGCGCTCTGGAA
TTACTCAATGGAGTCGGTATCGAAGGCCTGACGACAAGGAAACTCGCTCAAAAGCTGGGAGTTGAGCAGC
CTACCCTGTACTGGCACGTGAAGAACAAGCGGGCCCTGCTCGATGCCCTGCCAATCGAGATGCTGGACAG
GCATCATACCCACTTCTGCCCCCTGGAAGGCGAGTCATGGCAAGACTTTCTGCGGAACAACGCCAAGTCA
TTCCGCTGTGCTCTCCTCTCACATCGCGACGGGGCTAAAGTGCATCTCGGCACCCGCCCAACAGAGAAAC
AGTACGAAACCCTGGAAAATCAGCTCGCGTTCCTGTGTCAGCAAGGCTTCTCCCTGGAGAACGCACTATA
CGCTCTGTCCGCCGTGGGCCACTTTACACTGGGCTGCGTATTGGAGGAACAGGAGCATCAAGTAGCAAAA
GAGGAAAGAGAGACACCTACCACCGATTCTATGCCCCCACTTCTGAGACAAGCAATTGAGCTGTTCGACC
GGCAGGGAGCCGAACCTGCCTTCCTTTTCGGCCTGGAACTAATCATATGTGGCCTGGAGAAACAGCTAAA
GTGCGAAAGCGGCGGGCCGGCCGACGCCCTTGACGATTTTGACTTAGACATGCTCCCAGCCGATGCCCTT
GACGACTTTGACCTTGATATGCTGCCTGCTGACGCTCTTGACGATTTTGACCTTGACATGCTCCCCGGGT
AACTAACCTCGAGTCAAGGAGTTCATTATTCAAGTCTATAACCCTTCAAAGTTGAAAGTTCACGCAGTAA
ACACCAACAACAAACGCAGATCAAAACTAAATTGCTCTCTCTCATTCCAAAACACATTAATCAGCTCTTT
GCAAGACTACACAGACAATCTCTATGGATGCTTTATTAGCGGGAACTTGGAGATTCCCGGCAAGTATCTA
TTACAAGTTCATAAAAACATTATATCTAACGAAGAATGTTTGGTCGAAATTGGATCTAGTTCGTCATTTG
AGTTATGGGAACATCATTAAACAAACTTCTTATCTACCATCTCTGGGTATTTTTCAATAACATAGTCCAA
GTCCTTATCACCTCTACCACTTAGATTGACCAAAATGGTTTGATCCTTTGGTAGAGTCCTGGCCAGCTTG
ATAGCATAAGCGATGGCATGACTGGACTCTAAGGCTGGAATGATACCTTCTAATTTGGACAGCATGAAGA
AAGCTTCAACAGCTTCATTGTCAAGATCTTCTAGAGACAATAAGAAGAAAAAAAAAGAAAAGCGGTGGGG
GAGGGATTATTAAATAAGGATTATGTAACCCCAGGGTACCGTTCTATACATATTTAAGGATTATTTAGGA
CAATCGATGAAATCGGCATCAAACTGGATGGGAGTATAGTGTCCGGATAATCGGATAAATCATCTTGCGA
GGAGCCGCTTGGTTGGTTGGTGAGAGGAGTGAAATATGTGTCTCCTCACCCAAGAATCGCGATATCAGCA
CCCTGTGGGGGACACTATTGGCCTCCCTCCCAAACCTTCGATGTGGTAGTGCTTTATTATATTGATTACA
TTGATTACATAGCTAAACCCTGCCTGGTTGCAAGTTGAGCTCCGAATTCCAATATTAGTAAAATGCCTGC
AAGATAACCTCGGTATGGCGTCCGACCCCGCTTAATTATTTTAACTCCTTTCCAACGAGGACTTCGTAAT
TTTTGATTAGGGAGTTGAGAAACGGGGGGTCTTGATACCTCCTCGATTTCAGATCCCACCCCCTCTCAGT
CCCAAGTGGGACCCCCCTCGGCCGTGAAATGCGCGCACTTTAGTTTTTTTCGCATGTAAACGCCGGTGTC
CGTCATCTAGAGAATTCCCCGCTCAGAAGAACTCGTCAAGAAGGCGATAGAAGGCGATGCGCTGCGAATC
GGGAGCGGCGATACCGTAAAGCACGAGGAAGCGGTCAGCCCATTCGCCGCCAAGCTCTTCAGCAATATCA
CGGGTAGCCAACGCTATGTCCTGATAGCGGTCCGCCACACCCAGCCGGCCACAGTCGATGAATCCAGAAA
AGCGGCCATTTTCCACCATGATATTCGGCAAGCAGGCATCGCCATGGGTCACGACGAGATCCTCGCCGTC
GGGCATGCGCGCCTTGAGCCTGGCGAACAGTTCGGCTGGCGCGAGCCCCTGATGCTCTTCGTCCAGATCA
TCCTGATCGACAAGACCGGCTTCCATCCGAGTACGTGCTCGCTCGATGCGATGTTTCGCTTGGTGGTCGA
ATGGGCAGGTAGCCGGATCAAGCGTATGCAGCCGCCGCATTGCATCAGCCATGATGGATACTTTCTCGGC
AGGAGCAAGGTGAGATGACAGGAGATCCTGCCCCGGCACTTCGCCCAATAGCAGCCAGTCCCTTCCCGCT
TCAGTGACAACGTCGAGCACAGCTGCGCAAGGAACGCCCGTCGTGGCCAGCCACGATAGCCGCGCTGCCT
CGTCCTGCAGTTCATTCAGGGCACCGGACAGGTCGGTCTTGACAAAAAGAACCGGGCGCCCCTGCGCTGA
CAGCCGGAACACGGCGGCATCAGAGCAGCCGATTGTCTGTTGTGCCCAGTCATAGCCGAATAGCCTCTCC
ACCCAAGCGGCCGGAGAACCTGCGTGCAATCCATCTTGTTCAATCATATGGTTTCTATATTATCTTTGTA
CTAAAGAGCAATTGATAATGTGCGAGAAAAACTGGTCCTTATATACCGTTTGCAGCACTCCCTCCCGAAC
TTTACGAAAAGTCGTGCGCCACCTGATTTTCATCACGCCAAAAACCTACACGTATGACTACTCCGGGCCA
GTGTTCACCACGAGCTATATAGTGTTAATTAATTACCTTATTGGTTAGCTCTGCATGTAAGGGTGGTGTG
AGCCGGGAATTGGGTCTACTCTAGCGTTCAGTAAGGTGATATAAAGCTCTGTAGAATTCACTGGCCGTCG
TTTTACAACGTCGTGACTGGGAAAACCCTGGCGTTACCCAACTTAATCGCCTTGCAGCACATCCCCCTTT
CGCCAGCTGGCGTAATAGCGAAGAGGCCCGCACCGATCGCCCTTCCCAACAGTTGCGCAGCCTGAATGGC
GAATGGCGCCTGATGCGGTATTTTCTCCTTACGCATCTGTGCGGTATTTCACACCGCATATGGTGCACTC
TCAGTACAATCTGCTCTGATGCCGCATAGTTAAGCCAGCCCCGACACCCGCCAACACCCGCTGACGCGCC
CTGACGGGCTTGTCTGCTCCCGGCATCCGCTTACAGACAAGCTGTGACCGTCTCCGGGAGCTGCATGTGT
CAGAGGTTTTCACCGTCATCACCGAAACGCGCGA
